>Addgene plasmid #63861 | pSG 414 | addgene partial sequence | sequence record 108862 | Tet-F 5'-GGCAGGTAGATGACGACCAT-3'
CAGCCTAACTTCGATCATTGGACCGCTGATCGTCACGGCGATTTATGCCGCCTCGGCGAGCACATGGAAC
GGGTTGGCATGGATTGTAGGCGCCGCCCTATACCTTGTCTGCCTCCCCGCGTTGCGTCGCGGTGCATGGA
GCCGGGCCACCTCGACCTGAATGGAAGCCGGCGGCACCTCGCTAACGGATTCACCACTCCAAGAATTGGA
GCCAATCAATTCTTGCGGAGAACTGTGAATGCGCAAACCAACCCTTGGCAGAACATATCCATCGCGTCCG
CCATCTCCAGCAGCCGCACGCGGCGCATCTCGGGCAGCGTTGGGTCCTGGCCACGGGTGCGCATGATCGT
GCTCCTGTCGTTGAGGACCCGGCTAGGCTGGCGGGGTTGCCTTACTGGTTAGCAGAATGAATCACCGATA
CGCGAGCGAACGTGAAGCGACTGCTGCTGC
