>Addgene plasmid #63861 | pSG 414 | addgene partial sequence | sequence record 110736 | LacZ-R 5'-GACAGTATCGGCCTCAGGAA-3'
CCAGGCAAAGCGCCATTCGCCATTCAGGCTGCGCAACTGTTGGGAAGGGCGATCGGTGCGGGCCTCTTCG
CTATTACGCCAGCTGGCGAAAGGGGGATGTGCTGCAAGGCGATTAAGTTGGGTAACGCCAGGGTTTTCCC
AGTCACGACGTTGTAAAACGACGGCCAGTGCCAAGCTTAGCGTAATCAAGGTGAATTCTGTTTCCTGTGT
GAAATTGTTATCCGCTCACAATTGTCGACATTATACGAGCCGATGATTAATTGTCAACACGGCCGACGCG
CTGGGCTACGTCTTGCTGGCGTTCGCGACGCGAGGCTGGATGGCCTTCCCCATTATGATTCTTCTCGCTT
CCGGCGGCATCGGGATGCCCGCGTTGCAGGCCATGCTGTCCAGGCAGGTAGATGACGACCATCAGGGACA
GCTTCAAGGATCGCTCGCGGCTCTTACCAGCCTAACTTCGATCATTGGACCGCTGATCGTCACGGCGATT
TATGCCGCCTCGGCGAGCACATGGAACGGGTTGGCATGGATTGTAGGCGCCGCCCTATACCTTGTCTGCC
TCCCCGCGTTGCGTCGCGGTGCATGGAGCCGGGCCACCTCGACCTGAATGGAAGCCACTGC
