[The description below was written by a language model from this plasmid's Addgene catalogue record.]
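Description:
pSG 414 is a low-copy bacterial expression plasmid built on the pACYC184 backbone (about 4.5 kb without the insert) and selected with tetracycline. pACYC184-type vectors replicate from the p15A origin, which keeps copy number modest and makes them compatible with ColE1-type plasmids in the same cell. That is convenient when a reporter has to coexist with a second plasmid, such as one carrying mutant ribosomal RNA genes. No feature table accompanies the record, so the exact arrangement of backbone elements cannot be confirmed beyond the catalogue fields. The insert was placed between NaeI and ScaI sites, both destroyed during cloning, and part of the construct derives from an earlier plasmid, pSG25.

The payload is the Escherichia coli lacZ gene (roughly 3.2 kb), encoding β-galactosidase and expressed from the PtacI promoter, a strong hybrid trp/lac promoter. The defining change is in the initiation codon: the normal AUG has been replaced with UUG. Because UUG is a poor, non-canonical start codon, β-galactosidase output from this plasmid reports how often ribosomes initiate translation at it. Enzyme activity therefore gives a simple quantitative readout of start-codon selection stringency.

The stated purpose is to detect translation initiation from a UUG start codon. The associated work concerns decoding fidelity at the ribosomal A and P sites in 16S rRNA decoding-domain mutants. In that setting, the construct would typically be used as a fidelity reporter, comparing lacZ activity between wild-type and mutant translational backgrounds.
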