Addgene plasmid #63861: pSG 414
Purpose: Detect translation initiation from UUG start codon (E. coli lacZ)
Depositing lab: Albert Dahlberg. Depositing organization: Brown University. Publication: Decoding fidelity at the ribosomal A and P sites: influence of mutations in three different regions of the decoding domain in 16S rRNA. O'Connor M, Thomas CL, Zimmermann RA, Dahlberg AE. Nucleic Acids Res. 1997 Mar 15;25(6):1185-93. gka224 PubMed 9092628.
Backbone
  Vector backbone: pACYC184
  Backbone size w/o insert (bp): 4500
  Vector type: Bacterial Expression
Growth in bacteria
  Bacterial resistance: Tetracycline, 10 μg/mL
  Growth temperature: 37°C
  Growth strain: DH5alpha
  Copy number: Low Copy
Gene/Insert
  Gene/Insert name: lacZ
  Species: Escherichia coli
  Insert size (bp): 3200
  Mutation: UUG start codon
  GenBank ID: NC_000913.3
  Entrez Gene: lacZ (a.k.a. b0344, ECK0341)
  Promoter: PtacI
  Cloning method: Restriction Enzyme; 5′ cloning site NaeI (destroyed during cloning); 3′ cloning site ScaI (destroyed during cloning)
  Sequencing primers: 5′ M13pUC-Rev
Resource information
  A portion of this plasmid was derived from a plasmid made by: Derived from pSG25
Terms and licenses: Academic/Nonprofit Terms; Industry Terms: Not Available to Industry
Depositor comments: AUG --> UUG start codon in lacZ
How to cite: pSG 414 was a gift from Albert Dahlberg (Addgene plasmid # 63861 ; http://n2t.net/addgene:63861 ; RRID:Addgene_63861)
